>Addgene plasmid #169124 | His-SUMO-Rad23A_pET11a | addgene full sequence | sequence record 332852 | Addgene NGS Result
TAATACGACTCACTATAGGGGAATTGTGAGCGGATAACAATTCCCCTCTAGAAATAATTTTGTTTAACTT
TAAGAAGGAGATATACATATGGGCAGCAGCCATCATCATCATCATCATGGTAGCGGTCTGGTTCCGCGTG
GTAGCGCGAGCATGAGCGACAGCGAAGTGAATCAAGAAGCGAAGCCGGAAGTGAAGCCGGAAGTGAAGCC
GGAAACCCACATCAACCTGAAGGTTAGCGATGGCAGCAGCGAAATCTTCTTTAAGATTAAGAAAACCACC
CCGCTGCGTCGTCTGATGGAAGCGTTCGCGAAGCGTCAGGGCAAAGAGATGGACAGCCTGCGTTTTCTGT
ACGATGGTATCCGTATTCAGGCGGACCAAACCCCGGAAGACCTGGATATGGAGGACAACGATATCATTGA
GGCGCACCGTGAACAGATCGGTGGTGGCATGGCGGTGACCATTACCCTGAAGACCCTGCAGCAACAGACC
TTCAAAATCCGTATGGAGCCGGATGAAACCGTTAAGGTGCTGAAGGAAAAAATTGAGGCGGAAAAAGGTC
GTGACGCGTTTCCGGTTGCGGGCCAGAAGCTGATCTACGCGGGTAAAATTCTGAGCGACGATGTGCCGAT
CCGTGACTATCGTATTGATGAGAAGAACTTCGTGGTTGTGATGGTTACCAAGACCAAGGCGGGTCAAGGT
ACCAGCGCTCCGCCGGAAGCGAGCCCGACCGCGGCGCCGGAGAGCAGCACCAGCTTTCCGCCGGCGCCGA
CCAGCGGTATGAGCCACCCGCCGCCGGCGGCGCGTGAAGATAAAAGCCCGAGCGAAGAGAGCGCGCCGAC
CACCAGCCCGGAGAGCGTTAGCGGTAGCGTGCCGAGCAGCGGTAGCAGCGGTCGTGAGGAAGACGCGGCG
AGCACCCTGGTTACCGGCAGCGAGTACGAAACCATGCTGACCGAAATCATGAGCATGGGTTATGAGCGTG
AACGTGTTGTGGCGGCGCTGCGTGCGAGCTACAACAACCCGCACCGTGCGGTGGAGTATCTGCTGACCGG
TATTCCGGGCAGCCCGGAGCCGGAACATGGCAGCGTTCAGGAAAGCCAAGTGAGCGAGCAGCCGGCGACC
GAGGCGGCGGGTGAAAACCCGCTGGAGTTCCTGCGTGACCAACCGCAGTTTCAAAACATGCGTCAAGTGA
TCCAACAAAACCCGGCGCTGCTGCCGGCGCTGCTGCAACAGCTGGGCCAGGAAAACCCGCAACTGCTGCA
ACAGATCAGCCGTCACCAGGAGCAATTCATTCAGATGCTGAACGAACCGCCGGGCGAGCTGGCGGACATC
AGCGATGTTGAGGGTGAAGTGGGCGCGATTGGCGAGGAAGCGCCGCAAATGAACTACATCCAGGTTACCC
CGCAAGAGAAGGAAGCGATTGAACGTCTGAAAGCGCTGGGTTTCCCGGAGAGCCTGGTGATTCAGGCGTA
TTTTGCGTGCGAGAAAAATGAGAACCTGGCGGCGAACTTCCTGCTGAGCCAGAACTTTGACGACGAATAG
GGATCCGGCTGCTAACAAAGCCCGAAAGGAAGCTGAGTTGGCTGCTGCCACCGCTGAGCAATAACTAGCA
TAACCCCTTGGGGCCTCTAAACGGGTCTTGAGGGGTTTTTTGCTGAAAGGAGGAACTATATCCGGATATC
CCGCAAGAGGCCCGGCAGTACCGGCATAACCAAGCCTATGCCTACAGCATCCAGGGTGACGGTGCCGAGG
ATGACGATGAGCGCATTGTTAGATTTCATACACGGTGCCTGACTGCGTTAGCAATTTAACTGTGATAAAC
TACCGCATTAAAGCTTATCGATGATAAGCTGTCAAACATGAGAATTCTTGAAGACGAAAGGGCCTCGTGA
TACGCCTATTTTTATAGGTTAATGTCATGATAATAATGGTTTCTTAGACGTCAGGTGGCACTTTTCGGGG
AAATGTGCGCGGAACCCCTATTTGTTTATTTTTCTAAATACATTCAAATATGTATCCGCTCATGAGACAA
TAACCCTGATAAATGCTTCAATAATATTGAAAAAGGAAGAGTATGAGTATTCAACATTTCCGTGTCGCCC
TTATTCCCTTTTTTGCGGCATTTTGCCTTCCTGTTTTTGCTCACCCAGAAACGCTGGTGAAAGTAAAAGA
TGCTGAAGATCAGTTGGGTGCACGAGTGGGTTACATCGAACTGGATCTCAACAGCGGTAAGATCCTTGAG
AGTTTTCGCCCCGAAGAACGTTTTCCAATGATGAGCACTTTTAAAGTTCTGCTATGTGGCGCGGTATTAT
CCCGTGTTGACGCCGGGCAAGAGCAACTCGGTCGCCGCATACACTATTCTCAGAATGACTTGGTTGAGTA
CTCACCAGTCACAGAAAAGCATCTTACGGATGGCATGACAGTAAGAGAATTATGCAGTGCTGCCATAACC
ATGAGTGATAACACTGCGGCCAACTTACTTCTGACAACGATCGGAGGACCGAAGGAGCTAACCGCTTTTT
TGCACAACATGGGGGATCATGTAACTCGCCTTGATCGTTGGGAACCGGAGCTGAATGAAGCCATACCAAA
CGACGAGCGTGACACCACGATGCCTGCAGCAATGGCAACAACGTTGCGCAAACTATTAACTGGCGAACTA
CTTACTCTAGCTTCCCGGCAACAATTAATAGACTGGATGGAGGCGGATAAAGTTGCAGGACCACTTCTGC
GCTCGGCCCTTCCGGCTGGCTGGTTTATTGCTGATAAATCTGGAGCCGGTGAGCGTGGGTCTCGCGGTAT
CATTGCAGCACTGGGGCCAGATGGTAAGCCCTCCCGTATCGTAGTTATCTACACGACGGGGAGTCAGGCA
ACTATGGATGAACGAAATAGACAGATCGCTGAGATAGGTGCCTCACTGATTAAGCATTGGTAACTGTCAG
ACCAAGTTTACTCATATATACTTTAGATTGATTTAAAACTTCATTTTTAATTTAAAAGGATCTAGGTGAA
GATCCTTTTTGATAATCTCATGACCAAAATCCCTTAACGTGAGTTTTCGTTCCACTGAGCGTCAGACCCC
GTAGAAAAGATCAAAGGATCTTCTTGAGATCCTTTTTTTCTGCGCGTAATCTGCTGCTTGCAAACAAAAA
AACCACCGCTACCAGCGGTGGTTTGTTTGCCGGATCAAGAGCTACCAACTCTTTTTCCGAAGGTAACTGG
CTTCAGCAGAGCGCAGATACCAAATACTGTCCTTCTAGTGTAGCCGTAGTTAGGCCACCACTTCAAGAAC
TCTGTAGCACCGCCTACATACCTCGCTCTGCTAATCCTGTTACCAGTGGCTGCTGCCAGTGGCGATAAGT
CGTGTCTTACCGGGTTGGACTCAAGACGATAGTTACCGGATAAGGCGCAGCGGTCGGGCTGAACGGGGGG
TTCGTGCACACAGCCCAGCTTGGAGCGAACGACCTACACCGAACTGAGATACCTACAGCGTGAGCTATGA
GAAAGCGCCACGCTTCCCGAAGGGAGAAAGGCGGACAGGTATCCGGTAAGCGGCAGGGTCGGAACAGGAG
AGCGCACGAGGGAGCTTCCAGGGGGAAACGCCTGGTATCTTTATAGTCCTGTCGGGTTTCGCCACCTCTG
ACTTGAGCGTCGATTTTTGTGATGCTCGTCAGGGGGGCGGAGCCTATGGAAAAACGCCAGCAACGCGGCC
TTTTTACGGTTCCTGGCCTTTTGCTGGCCTTTTGCTCACATGTTCTTTCCTGCGTTATCCCCTGATTCTG
TGGATAACCGTATTACCGCCTTTGAGTGAGCTGATACCGCTCGCCGCAGCCGAACGACCGAGCGCAGCGA
GTCAGTGAGCGAGGAAGCGGAAGAGCGCCTGATGCGGTATTTTCTCCTTACGCATCTGTGCGGTATTTCA
CACCGCAATGGTGCACTCTCAGTACAATCTGCTCTGATGCCGCATAGTTAAGCCAGTATACACTCCGCTA
TCGCTACGTGACTGGGTCATGGCTGCGCCCCGACACCCGCCAACACCCGCTGACGCGCCCTGACGGGCTT
GTCTGCTCCCGGCATCCGCTTACAGACAAGCTGTGACCGTCTCCGGGAGCTGCATGTGTCAGAGGTTTTC
ACCGTCATCACCGAAACGCGCGAGGCAGCTGCGGTAAAGCTCATCAGCGTGGTCGTGAAGCGATTCACAG
ATGTCTGCCTGTTCATCCGCGTCCAGCTCGTTGAGTTTCTCCAGAAGCGTTAATGTCTGGCTTCTGATAA
AGCGGGCCATGTTAAGGGCGGTTTTTTCCTGTTTGGTCACTGATGCCTCCGTGTAAGGGGGATTTCTGTT
CATGGGGGTAATGATACCGATGAAACGAGAGAGGATGCTCACGATACGGGTTACTGATGATGAACATGCC
CGGTTACTGGAACGTTGTGAGGGTAAACAACTGGCGGTATGGATGCGGCGGGACCAGAGAAAAATCACTC
AGGGTCAATGCCAGCGCTTCGTTAATACAGATGTAGGTGTTCCACAGGGTAGCCAGCAGCATCCTGCGAT
GCAGATCCGGAACATAATGGTGCAGGGCGCTGACTTCCGCGTTTCCAGACTTTACGAAACACGGAAACCG
AAGACCATTCATGTTGTTGCTCAGGTCGCAGACGTTTTGCAGCAGCAGTCGCTTCACGTTCGCTCGCGTA
TCGGTGATTCATTCTGCTAACCAGTAAGGCAACCCCGCCAGCCTAGCCGGGTCCTCAACGACAGGAGCAC
GATCATGCGCACCCGTGGCCAGGACCCAACGCTGCCCGAGATGCGCCGCGTGCGGCTGCTGGAGATGGCG
GACGCGATGGATATGTTCTGCCAAGGGTTGGTTTGCGCATTCACAGTTCTCCGCAAGAATTGATTGGCTC
CAATTCTTGGAGTGGTGAATCCGTTAGCGAGGTGCCGCCGGCTTCCATTCAGGTCGAGGTGGCCCGGCTC
CATGCACCGCGACGCAACGCGGGGAGGCAGACAAGGTATAGGGCGGCGCCTACAATCCATGCCAACCCGT
TCCATGTGCTCGCCGAGGCGGCATAAATCGCCGTGACGATCAGCGGTCCAATGATCGAAGTTAGGCTGGT
AAGAGCCGCGAGCGATCCTTGAAGCTGTCCCTGATGGTCGTCATCTACCTGCCTGGACAGCATGGCCTGC
AACGCGGGCATCCCGATGCCGCCGGAAGCGAGAAGAATCATAATGGGGAAGGCCATCCAGCCTCGCGTCG
CGAACGCCAGCAAGACGTAGCCCAGCGCGTCGGCCGCCATGCCGGCGATAATGGCCTGCTTCTCGCCGAA
ACGTTTGGTGGCGGGACCAGTGACGAAGGCTTGAGCGAGGGCGTGCAAGATTCCGAATACCGCAAGCGAC
AGGCCGATCATCGTCGCGCTCCAGCGAAAGCGGTCCTCGCCGAAAATGACCCAGAGCGCTGCCGGCACCT
GTCCTACGAGTTGCATGATAAAGAAGACAGTCATAAGTGCGGCGACGATAGTCATGCCCCGCGCCCACCG
GAAGGAGCTGACTGGGTTGAAGGCTCTCAAGGGCATCGGTCGAGATCCCGGTGCCTAATGAGTGAGCTAA
CTTACATTAATTGCGTTGCGCTCACTGCCCGCTTTCCAGTCGGGAAACCTGTCGTGCCAGCTGCATTAAT
GAATCGGCCAACGCGCGGGGAGAGGCGGTTTGCGTATTGGGCGCCAGGGTGGTTTTTCTTTTCACCAGTG
AGACGGGCAACAGCTGATTGCCCTTCACCGCCTGGCCCTGAGAGAGTTGCAGCAAGCGGTCCACGCTGGT
TTGCCCCAGCAGGCGAAAATCCTGTTTGATGGTGGTTAACGGCGGGATATAACATGAGCTGTCTTCGGTA
TCGTCGTATCCCACTACCGAGATATCCGCACCAACGCGCAGCCCGGACTCGGTAATGGCGCGCATTGCGC
CCAGCGCCATCTGATCGTTGGCAACCAGCATCGCAGTGGGAACGATGCCCTCATTCAGCATTTGCATGGT
TTGTTGAAAACCGGACATGGCACTCCAGTCGCCTTCCCGTTCCGCTATCGGCTGAATTTGATTGCGAGTG
AGATATTTATGCCAGCCAGCCAGACGCAGACGCGCCGAGACAGAACTTAATGGGCCCGCTAACAGCGCGA
TTTGCTGGTGACCCAATGCGACCAGATGCTCCACGCCCAGTCGCGTACCGTCTTCATGGGAGAAAATAAT
ACTGTTGATGGGTGTCTGGTCAGAGACATCAAGAAATAACGCCGGAACATTAGTGCAGGCAGCTTCCACA
GCAATGGCATCCTGGTCATCCAGCGGATAGTTAATGATCAGCCCACTGACGCGTTGCGCGAGAAGATTGT
GCACCGCCGCTTTACAGGCTTCGACGCCGCTTCGTTCTACCATCGACACCACCACGCTGGCACCCAGTTG
ATCGGCGCGAGATTTAATCGCCGCGACAATTTGCGACGGCGCGTGCAGGGCCAGACTGGAGGTGGCAACG
CCAATCAGCAACGACTGTTTGCCCGCCAGTTGTTGTGCCACGCGGTTGGGAATGTAATTCAGCTCCGCCA
TCGCCGCTTCCACTTTTTCCCGCGTTTTCGCAGAAACGTGGCTGGCCTGGTTCACCACGCGGGAAACGGT
CTGATAAGAGACACCGGCATACTCTGCGACATCGTATAACGTTACTGGTTTCACATTCACCACCCTGAAT
TGACTCTCTTCCGGGCGCTATCATGCCATACCGCGAAAGGTTTTGCGCCATTCGATGGTGTCCGGGATCT
CGACGCTCTCCCTTATGCGACTCCTGCATTAGGAAGCAGCCCAGTAGTAGGTTGAGGCCGTTGAGCACCG
CCGCCGCAAGGAATGGTGCATGCAAGGAGATGGCGCCCAACAGTCCCCCGGCCACGGGGCCTGCCACCAT
ACCCACGCCGAAACAAGCGCTCATGAGCCCGAAGTGGCGAGCCCGATCTTCCCCATCGGTGATGTCGGCG
ATATAGGCGCCAGCAACCGCACCTGTGGCGCCGGTGATGCCGGCCACGATGCGTCCGGCGTAGAGGATCG
AGATCTCGATCCCGCGAAAT
Features (pLannotate 1.2.2; 21 found; start..end, strand, type, name):
      1..19      +  promoter       T7 promoter: promoter for bacteriophage T7 RNA polymerase
     20..44      +  protein_bind   lac operator: The lac repressor binds to the lac operator to inhibit transcription in E. coli. This inhibition can be relieved by adding lactose or isopropyl-β-D-thiogalactopyranoside (IPTG). lac repressor encoded by lacI
     59..81      +  RBS            RBS: efficient ribosome binding site from bacteriophage T7 gene 10 (Olins and Rangwala, 1989)
    101..121     +  CDS            capTEV™ (fragment): composite tag for in vivo biotinylation, TEV protease cleavage, and 6xHis tagging
    152..445     +  CDS            SMT3: SMT3_YEAST - Experimental evidence at protein level: Swiss-Prot protein existence level 1. Not known; suppressor of MIF2 mutations. From Saccharomyces cerevisiae (strain ATCC 204508 / S288c) (Baker's yeast).
    449..1537    +  CDS            RAD23A: RD23A_HUMAN - Experimental evidence at protein level: Swiss-Prot protein existence level 1. (Microbial infection) Involved in Vpr-dependent replication of HIV-1 in non-proliferating cells and primary macrophages. Required for the association of HIV-1 Vpr with the host proteasome. From Homo sapiens (Human).
   1548..1597    +  CDS            SET1 (fragment): solubility-enhancement tag derived from T7 phage gene 10B
   1605..1652    +  terminator     T7 terminator: transcription terminator for bacteriophage T7 RNA polymerase
   1675..1779    -  CDS            TcR (fragment): tetracycline efflux protein; tet; confers resistance to tetracycline
   1827..1855    -  promoter       tet promoter: E. coli promoter for tetracycline efflux protein gene
   1968..2072    +  promoter       AmpR promoter: bla
   2073..2933    +  CDS            AmpR: β-lactamase; bla; confers resistance to ampicillin, carbenicillin, and related antibiotics
   3104..3692    +  rep_origin     ori: high-copy-number ColE1/pMB1/pBR322/pUC origin of replication
   3878..4017    -  misc_feature   bom: basis of mobility region from pBR322
   4119..4310    -  CDS            rop: Rop protein, which maintains plasmids at low copy number; rop
   4327..4707    +  CDS            YPB1_ECOLX: Protein predicted: Swiss-Prot protein existence level 4. From Escherichia coli.
   4949..5573    -  CDS            TcR (fragment): tetracycline efflux protein; tet; confers resistance to tetracycline
   5588..5609    -  protein_bind   CAP binding site: CAP binding activates transcription in the presence of cAMP. E. coli catabolite activator protein
   5622..6704    -  CDS            lacI: lac repressor; lacI; The lac repressor binds to the lac operator to inhibit transcription in E. coli. This inhibition can be relieved by adding lactose or isopropyl-β-D-thiogalactopyranoside (IPTG).
   6705..6782    -  promoter       lacI promoter: lacI
   6790..7069    -  CDS            TcR (fragment): tetracycline efflux protein; tet; confers resistance to tetracycline
