[The description below was written by a language model from this plasmid's Addgene catalogue record and pLannotate feature annotations shown in this document.]
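Description:
His-SUMO-Rad23A_pET11a is a bacterial expression plasmid of about 7.1 kb, built on the pET-11a backbone, for producing wild-type human RAD23A (also called HHR23A or HR23A) as a tagged recombinant protein in E. coli. It is propagated through a ColE1/pBR322-type origin and selected with ampicillin via the β-lactamase gene and its own promoter. The backbone also retains the pBR322 bom region and the rop gene. The catalogue lists the plasmid as high copy, although rop normally moderates copy number. Several tetracycline-resistance gene fragments and a tet promoter are annotated, but these are non-functional remnants of the pBR322 ancestry.

The expression cassette is driven by a T7 promoter followed directly by a lac operator, with the strong T7 gene 10 ribosome binding site upstream of the open reading frame. A lacI gene with its own promoter supplies repressor, so transcription stays low until IPTG induction in a host that provides T7 RNA polymerase. The coding region begins with a short segment annotated as a fragment of a composite tag, which corresponds to the 6xHis tag in the plasmid name. This is followed by yeast SMT3 (SUMO) and then the RAD23A coding sequence, placed almost immediately after SUMO. The His tag allows metal-affinity purification. The SUMO module typically improves solubility and can be removed by a SUMO-specific protease to release RAD23A. A short fragment annotated as a T7 gene 10-derived sequence lies between the insert and the T7 terminator, and is probably residual vector sequence. The stated purpose is simply protein expression, and the associated study concerns the ubiquitin-directed endoprotease DDI2 and cleavage of the transcription factor NRF1. The cloning method is not recorded.
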