Addgene plasmid #169124: His-SUMO-Rad23A_pET11a
Purpose: expression of protein
Depositing lab: Barbara Dirac-Svejstrup. Depositing organization: Francis Crick Institute. Publication: DDI2 Is a Ubiquitin-Directed Endoprotease Responsible for Cleavage of Transcription Factor NRF1. Dirac-Svejstrup AB, Walker J, Faull P, Encheva V, Akimov V, Puglia M, Perkins D, Kumper S, Hunjan SS, Blagoev B, Snijders AP, Powell DJ, Svejstrup JQ. Mol Cell. 2020 Jul 16;79(2):332-341.e7. doi: 10.1016/j.molcel.2020.05.035. Epub 2020 Jun 9. PubMed 32521225.
Backbone
  Vector backbone: pET-11a
  Vector type: Bacterial Expression
Growth in bacteria
  Bacterial resistance: Ampicillin, 100 μg/mL
  Growth temperature: 37°C
  Growth strain: DH5alpha
  Copy number: High Copy
Gene/Insert
  Gene/Insert name: hRad23A
  Species: H. sapiens (human)
  Mutation: wt
  Entrez Gene: RAD23A (a.k.a. HHR23A, HR23A)
  Cloning method: Unknown
  Sequencing primers: 5′ Unknown
Terms and licenses: Academic/Nonprofit Terms; Industry Terms: Not Available to Industry
How to cite: His-SUMO-Rad23A_pET11a was a gift from Barbara Dirac-Svejstrup (Addgene plasmid # 169124 ; http://n2t.net/addgene:169124 ; RRID:Addgene_169124)
